>Addgene plasmid #124170 | KA1065_pPB-hCMV*1-cHA-IRESH2BmCherry | addgene full sequence | sequence record 240992 | Addgene NGS Result
TACGTGACTTTTAAGATTTAACTCATACGATAATTATATTGTTATTTCATGTTCTACTTACGTGATAACT
TATTATATATATATTTTCTTGTTATAGATATCATAATTTAAACAAGCAAAACCAAATTAAGGGCCAGCTC
ATTCCTCCCACTCATGATCTATAGATCTGGATCCGTCGACAACGGCAAGCTTACATCGAGTTTACCACTC
CCTATCAGTGATAGAGAAAAGTGAAAGTCGAGTTTACCACTCCCTATCAGTGATAGAGAAAAGTGAAAGT
CGAGTTTACCACTCCCTATCAGTGATAGAGAAAAGTGAAAGTCGAGTTTACCACTCCCTATCAGTGATAG
AGAAAAGTGAAAGTCGAGTTTACCACTCCCTATCAGTGATAGAGAAAAGTGAAAGTCGAGTTTACCACTC
CCTATCAGTGATAGAGAAAAGTGAAAGTCGAGTTTACCACTCCCTATCAGTGATAGAGAAAAGTGAAAGT
CGAGCTCGGTACCCGGGTCGAGGTAGGCGTGTACGGTGGGAGGCCTATATAAGCAGAGCTCGTTTAGTGA
ACCGTCAGATCGCCTGGAGACGCCATCCACGCTGTTTTGACCTCCATAGAAGACACCGGGACCGATCCAG
CCTCCGCGGGACTCAGACACCCGGGATCCTGAGAACTTCAGGGTGAGTTTGGGGACCCTTGATTGTTCTT
TCTTTTTCGCTATTGTAAAATTCATGTTATATGGAGGGGGCAAAGTTTTCAGGGTGTTGTTTAGAATGGG
AAGATGTCCCTTGTATCACCATGGACCCTCATGATAATTTTGTTTCTTTCACTTTCTACTCTGTTGACAA
CCATTGTCTCCTCTTATTTTCTTTTCATTTTCTGTAACTTTTTCGTTAAACTTTAGCTTGCATTTGTAAC
GAATTTTTAAATTCACTTTTGTTTATTTGTCAGATTGTAAGTACTTTCTCTAATCACTTTTTTTTCAAGG
CAATCAGGGTATATTATATTGTACTTCAGCACAGTTTTAGAGAACAATTGTTATAATTAAATGATAAGGT
AGAATATTTCTGCATATAAATTCTGGCTGGCGTGGAAATATTCTTATTGGTAGAAACAACTACACCCTGG
TCATCATCCTGCCTTTCTCTTTATGGTTACAATGATATACACTGTTTGAGATGAGGATAAAATACTCTGA
GTCCAAACCGGGCCCCTCTGCTAACCATGTTCATGCCTTCTTCTCTTTCCTACAGCTCCTGGGCAACGTG
CTGGTTGTTGTGCTGTCTCATCATTTTGGCAAAGAATTCCTCGAGATCTCACGCGTGACTAGTGCCATGG
CCTACCCATACGACGTGCCAGACTACGCCTAGCGGCCGCTCGATAAGCTTGATATCGAATTCCGCCCCCC
CCCCCTCTCCCTCCCCCCCCCCTAACGTTACTGGCCGAAGCCGCTTGGAATAAGGCCGGTGTGCGTTTGT
CTATATGTTATTTTCCACCATATTGCCGTCTTTTGGCAATGTGAGGGCCCGGAAACCTGGCCCTGTCTTC
TTGACGAGCATTCCTAGGGGTCTTTCCCCTCTCGCCAAAGGAATGCAAGGTCTGTTGAATGTCGTGAAGG
AAGCAGTTCCTCTGGAAGCTTCTTGAAGACAAACAACGTCTGTAGCGACCCTTTGCAGGCAGCGGAACCC
CCCACCTGGCGACAGGTGCCTCTGCGGCCAAAAGCCACGTGTATAAGATACACCTGCAAAGGCGGCACAA
CCCCAGTGCCACGTTGTGAGTTGGATAGTTGTGGAAAGAGTCAAATGGCTCTCCTCAAGCGTATTCAACA
AGGGGCTGAAGGATGCCCAGAAGGTACCCCATTGTATGGGATCTGATCTGGGGCCTCGGTGCACATGCTT
TACATGTGTTTAGTCGAGGTTAAAAAAACGTCTAGGCCCCCCGAACCACGGGGACGTGGTTTTCCTTTGA
AAAACACGATGATAATATGGCCACAACC
[378 nt withheld, positions 1989-2366]
CTCGAGACTAGTGCCACCATGGTGAGCAAGGGCGAGGAGGATAACATGGCCATCATCAAGGAGTTCATGC
GCTTCAAGGTGCACATGGAGGGCTCCGTGAACGGCCACGAGTTCGAGATCGAGGGCGAGGGCGAGGGCCG
CCCCTACGAGGGCACCCAGACCGCCAAGCTGAAGGTGACCAAGGGTGGCCCCCTGCCCTTCGCCTGGGAC
ATCCTGTCCCCTCAGTTCATGTACGGCTCCAAGGCCTACGTGAAGCACCCCGCCGACATCCCCGACTACT
TGAAGCTGTCCTTCCCCGAGGGCTTCAAGTGGGAGCGCGTGATGAACTTCGAGGACGGCGGCGTGGTGAC
CGTGACCCAGGACTCCTCCCTGCAGGACGGCGAGTTCATCTACAAGGTGAAGCTGCGCGGCACCAACTTC
CCCTCCGACGGCCCCGTAATGCAGAAGAAGACCATGGGCTGGGAGGCCTCCTCCGAGCGGATGTACCCCG
AGGACGGCGCCCTGAAGGGCGAGATCAAGCAGAGGCTGAAGCTGAAGGACGGCGGCCACTACGACGCTGA
GGTCAAGACCACCTACAAGGCCAAGAAGCCCGTGCAGCTGCCCGGCGCCTACAACGTCAACATCAAGTTG
GACATCACCTCCCACAACGAGGACTACACCATCGTGGAACAGTACGAACGCGCCGAGGGCCGCCACTCCA
CCGGCGGCATGGACGAGCTGTACAAGGCTAGCTGAATCGATGATCTAGAGCTCGCTGATCAGCCTCGACT
GTGCCTTCTAGTTGCCAGCCATCTGTTGTTTGCCCCTCCCCCGTGCCTTCCTTGACCCTGGAAGGTGCCA
CTCCCACTGTCCTTTCCTAATAAAATGAGGAAATTGCATCGCATTGTCTGAGTAGGTGTCATTCTATTCT
GGGGGGTGGGGTGGGGCAGGACAGCAAGGGGGAGGATTGGGAAGACAATAGCAGGCATGCTGGGGATGCG
GTGGGCTCTATGGCTTCTGAGGCGGAAAGAACCTGCAGCCCAAGCTTGGCGTAATCATGGTCATAGCTGT
TTCCTGTGTGAAATTGTTATCCGCTCACAATTCCACACAACATACGAGCCGGAAGCATAAAGTGTAAAGC
CTGGGGTGCCTAATGAGTGAGCTAACTCACATTAATTGCGTTGCGCTCACTGCCCGCTTTCCAGTCGGGA
AACCTGTCGTGCCAGCGGATCCTTTGTTACTTTATAGAAGAAATTTTGAGTTTTTGTTTTTTTTTAATAA
ATAAATAAACATAAATAAATTGTTTGTTGAATTTATTATTAGTATGTAAGTGTAAATATAATAAAACTTA
ATATCTATTCAAATTAATAAATAAACCTCGATATACAGACCGATAAAACACATGCGTCAATTTTACGCAT
GATTATCTTTAACGTACGTCACAATATGATTATCTTTCTAGGGTTAAAGAGCTCCAGCTTTTGTTCCCTT
TAGTGAGGGTTAATTTCGAGCTTGGCGTAATCATGGTCATAGCTGTTTCCTGTGTGAAATTGTTATCCGC
TCACAATTCCACACAACATACGAGCCGGAAGCATAAAGTGTAAAGCCTGGGGTGCCTAATGAGTGAGCTA
ACTCACATTAATTGCGTTGCGCTCACTGCCCGCTTTCCAGTCGGGAAACCTGTCGTGCCAGCTGCATTAA
TGAATCGGCCAACGCGCGGGGAGAGGCGGTTTGCGTATTGGGCGCTCTTCCGCTTCCTCGCTCACTGACT
CGCTGCGCTCGGTCGTTCGGCTGCGGCGAGCGGTATCAGCTCACTCAAAGGCGGTAATACGGTTATCCAC
AGAATCAGGGGATAACGCAGGAAAGAACATGTGAGCAAAAGGCCAGCAAAAGGCCAGGAACCGTAAAAAG
GCCGCGTTGCTGGCGTTTTTCCATAGGCTCCGCCCCCCTGACGAGCATCACAAAAATCGACGCTCAAGTC
AGAGGTGGCGAAACCCGACAGGACTATAAAGATACCAGGCGTTTCCCCCTGGAAGCTCCCTCGTGCGCTC
TCCTGTTCCGACCCTGCCGCTTACCGGATACCTGTCCGCCTTTCTCCCTTCGGGAAGCGTGGCGCTTTCT
CATAGCTCACGCTGTAGGTATCTCAGTTCGGTGTAGGTCGTTCGCTCCAAGCTGGGCTGTGTGCACGAAC
CCCCCGTTCAGCCCGACCGCTGCGCCTTATCCGGTAACTATCGTCTTGAGTCCAACCCGGTAAGACACGA
CTTATCGCCACTGGCAGCAGCCACTGGTAACAGGATTAGCAGAGCGAGGTATGTAGGCGGTGCTACAGAG
TTCTTGAAGTGGTGGCCTAACTACGGCTACACTAGAAGAACAGTATTTGGTATCTGCGCTCTGCTGAAGC
CAGTTACCTTCGGAAAAAGAGTTGGTAGCTCTTGATCCGGCAAACAAACCACCGCTGGTAGCGGTGGTTT
TTTTGTTTGCAAGCAGCAGATTACGCGCAGAAAAAAAGGATCTCAAGAAGATCCTTTGATCTTTTCTACG
GGGTCTGACGCTCAGTGGAACGAAAACTCACGTTAAGGGATTTTGGTCATGAGATTATCAAAAAGGATCT
TCACCTAGATCCTTTTAAATTAAAAATGAAGTTTTAAATCAATCTAAAGTATATATGAGTAAACTTGGTC
TGACAGTTACCAATGCTTAATCAGTGAGGCACCTATCTCAGCGATCTGTCTATTTCGTTCATCCATAGTT
GCCTGACTCCCCGTCGTGTAGATAACTACGATACGGGAGGGCTTACCATCTGGCCCCAGTGCTGCAATGA
TACCGCGAGACCCACGCTCACCGGCTCCAGATTTATCAGCAATAAACCAGCCAGCCGGAAGGGCCGAGCG
CAGAAGTGGTCCTGCAACTTTATCCGCCTCCATCCAGTCTATTAATTGTTGCCGGGAAGCTAGAGTAAGT
AGTTCGCCAGTTAATAGTTTGCGCAACGTTGTTGCCATTGCTACAGGCATCGTGGTGTCACGCTCGTCGT
TTGGTATGGCTTCATTCAGCTCCGGTTCCCAACGATCAAGGCGAGTTACATGATCCCCCATGTTGTGCAA
AAAAGCGGTTAGCTCCTTCGGTCCTCCGATCGTTGTCAGAAGTAAGTTGGCCGCAGTGTTATCACTCATG
GTTATGGCAGCACTGCATAATTCTCTTACTGTCATGCCATCCGTAAGATGCTTTTCTGTGACTGGTGAGT
ACTCAACCAAGTCATTCTGAGAATAGTGTATGCGGCGACCGAGTTGCTCTTGCCCGGCGTCAATACGGGA
TAATACCGCGCCACATAGCAGAACTTTAAAAGTGCTCATCATTGGAAAACGTTCTTCGGGGCGAAAACTC
TCAAGGATCTTACCGCTGTTGAGATCCAGTTCGATGTAACCCACTCGTGCACCCAACTGATCTTCAGCAT
CTTTTACTTTCACCAGCGTTTCTGGGTGAGCAAAAACGGGAAGGCAAAATGCCGCAAAAAAGGGAATAAG
GGCGACACGGAAATGTTGAATACTCATACTCTTCCTTTTTCAATATTATTGAAGCATTTATCAGGGTTAT
TGTCTCATGAGCGGATACATATTTGAATGTATTTAGAAAAATAAACAAATAGGGGTTCCGCGCACATTTC
CCCGAAAAGTGCCACCTAAATTGTAAGCGTTAATATTTTGTTAAAATTCGCGTTAAATTTTTGTTAAATC
AGCTCATTTTTTAACCAATAGGCCGAAATCGGCAAAATCCCTTATAAATCAAAAGAATAGACCGAGATAG
GGT
[37 nt withheld, positions 6150-6186]
AAAGAACGTGGACTCCAACGTCAAAGG
[49 nt withheld, positions 6214-6262]
T
[91 nt withheld, positions 6264-6354]
G
[124 nt withheld, positions 6356-6479]
CCCATTCGCCATTCAGGCTGCGCAACTGTTGGGAAGGGCGATCGGTGCGGGCCTCTTCGCTATTACGCCA
GCTGGCGAAAGGGGGATGTGCTGCAAGGCGATTAAGTTGGGTAACGCCAGGGTTTTCCCAGTCACGACGT
TGTAAAACGACGGCCAGTGAATTGTAATACGACTCACTATAGGGCGAATTGGGTACCTTAACCCTAGAAA
GATAGTCTGCGTAAAATTGACGCATGCATTCTTGAAATATTGCTCTCTCTTTCTAAATAGCGCGAATCCG
TCGCTGTGCATTTAGGACATCTCAGTCGCCGCTTGGAGCTCCCGTGAGGCGTGCTTGTCAATGAGGTAAG
TGTCACTGATTTTGAACTATAACGACCGCGTGAGTCAAAATGACGCATGATTATCTTT
Features (pLannotate 1.2.2; 27 found; start..end, strand, type, name):
     97..168     +  polyA_signal   PGK poly(A) signal (fragment): mouse phosphoglycerate kinase 1 polyadenylation signal
    209..479     +  protein_bind   tetracycline response element: contains seven copies of the tetracycline operator tetO tetracycline repressor TetR
    490..507     +  misc_feature   MCS (fragment): pUC18/19 multiple cloning site
    512..550     +  promoter       minimal CMV promoter: human cytomegalovirus (CMV) immediate early promoter
    673..1245    +  intron         β-globin intron: intron from rabbit β-globin gene
   1243..1341    +  CDS            HBB (fragment): HBB_LEPEU - Experimental evidence at protein level: Swiss-Prot protein existence level 1. Involved in oxygen transport from the lung to the various peripheral tissues. From Lepus europaeus (European hare).
   1370..1393    -  misc_feature   MCS (fragment): pBluescript multiple cloning site
   1513..1975    +  misc_feature   IRES: internal ribosome entry site (IRES) of the encephalomyocarditis virus (EMCV)
   1989..2366    +  CDS            H2B (sequence withheld): human histone H2B; HIST1H2BJ
   2385..3092    +  CDS            mCherry: mCherry is a basic (constitutively fluorescent) red fluorescent protein published in 2004, derived from Discosoma sp.. It is reported to be a very rapidly-maturing monomer with low acid sensitivity.
   3135..3359    +  polyA_signal   bGH poly(A) signal: bovine growth hormone polyadenylation signal
   3363..3379    +  promoter       SV40 promoter (fragment): SV40 enhancer and early promoter
   3430..3446    -  protein_bind   lac operator: The lac repressor binds to the lac operator to inhibit transcription in E. coli. This inhibition can be relieved by adding lactose or isopropyl-β-D-thiogalactopyranoside (IPTG). lac repressor encoded by lacI
   3454..3484    -  promoter       lac promoter: promoter for the E. coli lac operon
   3499..3520    -  protein_bind   CAP binding site: CAP binding activates transcription in the presence of cAMP. E. coli catabolite activator protein
   3533..3572    -  CDS            lacI (fragment): lac repressor; lacI; The lac repressor binds to the lac operator to inhibit transcription in E. coli. This inhibition can be relieved by adding lactose or isopropyl-β-D-thiogalactopyranoside (IPTG).
   3833..3851    -  promoter       T3 promoter: promoter for bacteriophage T3 RNA polymerase
   3896..3912    -  protein_bind   lac operator: The lac repressor binds to the lac operator to inhibit transcription in E. coli. This inhibition can be relieved by adding lactose or isopropyl-β-D-thiogalactopyranoside (IPTG). lac repressor encoded by lacI
   3920..3950    -  promoter       lac promoter: promoter for the E. coli lac operon
   3965..3986    -  protein_bind   CAP binding site: CAP binding activates transcription in the presence of cAMP. E. coli catabolite activator protein
   3999..4091    -  CDS            lacI (fragment): lac repressor; lacI; The lac repressor binds to the lac operator to inhibit transcription in E. coli. This inhibition can be relieved by adding lactose or isopropyl-β-D-thiogalactopyranoside (IPTG).
   4274..4862    -  rep_origin     ori: high-copy-number ColE1/pMB1/pBR322/pUC origin of replication
   5033..5893    -  CDS            AmpR: β-lactamase; bla; confers resistance to ampicillin, carbenicillin, and related antibiotics
   5894..5998    -  promoter       AmpR promoter: bla
   6051..6479    -  rep_origin     f1 ori (sequence partly withheld): f1 bacteriophage origin of replication; arrow indicates direction of (+) strand synthesis
   6484..6641    -  CDS            lacZα (fragment): LacZα fragment of β-galactosidase; lacZ fragment
   6644..6662    +  promoter       T7 promoter: promoter for bacteriophage T7 RNA polymerase
