[The description below was written by a language model from this plasmid's Addgene catalogue record and pLannotate feature annotations shown in this document.]
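Description:
KA1065_pPB-hCMV*1-cHA-IRESH2BmCherry is an empty mammalian expression backbone designed for piggyBac-based, doxycycline-inducible expression of a gene of interest. The parental backbone is recorded as unknown, but the annotated bacterial portion resembles a pBluescript-type plasmid. It carries a high-copy ColE1/pUC origin, an f1 phage origin, an ampicillin resistance gene with its own promoter, and leftover lac promoter/operator, lacZα, T3 and T7 elements. The piggyBac terminal repeats implied by the name and stated purpose are not identified in the automated feature table, so their positions cannot be confirmed from the record. No mammalian drug-selection cassette is annotated either.

The expression unit begins with a tetracycline response element containing seven tetO copies fused to a minimal CMV promoter (the "hCMV*1" of the name). This promoter is largely inactive until a Tet transactivator binds it, and that transactivator must be supplied separately because none is annotated here. A rabbit β-globin intron with flanking exon sequence follows, a common addition to improve transcript processing. Next comes a cloning region, which the depositor describes as an EcoRI-EcoRI site. The "cHA" in the name suggests that inserts receive a C-terminal HA tag, although no such tag is annotated. Downstream, an EMCV IRES drives translation of human histone H2B fused to mCherry from the same transcript, which ends at a bGH polyadenylation signal. Cells in which the cassette is induced are therefore marked by red nuclear fluorescence.

With a piggyBac transposase provided in trans, the cassette would be expected to integrate stably into the genome. The associated publication concerns reprogramming to naive pluripotency, which is consistent with inducible transgene expression in stem cell experiments.
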