Addgene plasmid #124170: KA1065_pPB-hCMV*1-cHA-IRESH2BmCherry
Purpose: (Empty Backbone) piggyBac-based Dox-inducible expression
Depositing lab: Hans Schöler. Depositing organization: Max Planck Institute for Molecular Biomedicine. Publication: Esrrb Unlocks Silenced Enhancers for Reprogramming to Naive Pluripotency. Adachi K, Kopp W, Wu G, Heising S, Greber B, Stehling M, Arauzo-Bravo MJ, Boerno ST, Timmermann B, Vingron M, Scholer HR. Cell Stem Cell. 2018 Aug 2;23(2):266-275.e6. doi: 10.1016/j.stem.2018.05.020. Epub 2018 Jun 14. PubMed 29910149.
Backbone
  Vector backbone: Unknown
  Vector type: Mammalian Expression
Growth in bacteria
  Bacterial resistance: Ampicillin, 100 μg/mL
  Growth temperature: 37°C
  Growth strain: DH5alpha
  Copy number: High Copy
Gene/Insert
  Gene/Insert name: None
Terms and licenses: Academic/Nonprofit Terms; Industry Terms: Not Available to Industry
Depositor comments: MCS: EcoRI-EcoRI
How to cite: KA1065_pPB-hCMV*1-cHA-IRESH2BmCherry was a gift from Hans Schöler (Addgene plasmid # 124170 ; http://n2t.net/addgene:124170 ; RRID:Addgene_124170)
